Addgene plasmid #207908: pKE014
Purpose: GG entry for zCas9i expression
Depositing lab: Alexis Maizel. Depositing organization: Universitaet Heidelberg. Publication: GreenGate 2.0: Backwards compatible addons for assembly of complex transcriptional units and their stacking with GreenGate. Piepers M, Erbstein K, Reyes-Hernandez J, Song C, Tessi T, Petrasiunaite V, Faerber N, Distel K, Maizel A. PLoS One. 2023 Sep 8;18(9):e0290097. doi: 10.1371/journal.pone.0290097. eCollection 2023. PubMed 37682951.
Backbone
  Vector backbone: pUC19
  Vector type: CRISPR
Growth in bacteria
  Bacterial resistance: Ampicillin, 100 μg/mL
  Growth temperature: 37°C
  Growth strain: DH5alpha
  Copy number: High Copy
Gene/Insert
  Gene/Insert name: SpCas9_introns_2xNLS-Pea3A(T) term
  Species: Other
  Cloning method: Restriction Enzyme; 5′ cloning site Unknown (unknown if destroyed)
Terms and licenses: Academic/Nonprofit Terms; Industry Terms: Not Available to Industry
How to cite: pKE014 was a gift from Alexis Maizel (Addgene plasmid # 207908 ; http://n2t.net/addgene:207908 ; RRID:Addgene_207908)
