[The description below was written by a language model from this plasmid's Addgene catalogue record and pLannotate feature annotations shown in this document.]
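Description:
pKE014 is a GreenGate (Golden Gate-style) entry module built on a pUC19 backbone and catalogued as a CRISPR vector. It is meant to supply a Cas9 coding unit for assembly into larger plant transcriptional units, not to be used as a finished expression plasmid. It is propagated in E. coli as a high-copy plasmid through the ColE1/pUC origin and selected with ampicillin via the bla gene and its own promoter. The annotated sequence also shows typical cloning-vector remnants around the insert: a lac promoter/operator with CAP site, lacI and lacZα fragments, flanking SP6 and T7 phage promoters, and short bom and rop fragments. None of these are part of the functional payload.

The insert is recorded as SpCas9 with introns, two nuclear localisation signals and the pea 3A terminator, matching the "zCas9i" named in the purpose field. The feature table is consistent with this. The Streptococcus pyogenes Cas9 match is split into a short 5' fragment and a long main segment separated by unannotated sequence, and the overall span exceeds an uninterrupted Cas9 reading frame, as expected when introns interrupt the coding sequence. Introns of this kind are generally included to boost expression in plants. A downstream hit to a tomato RBCS fragment probably reflects homology to the pea small-subunit (rbcS 3A) terminator region, not a separate gene. The NLS sequences are not individually annotated.

No plant promoter is listed in the record, so expression presumably depends on the promoter module joined during GreenGate assembly. The specific overhangs and module position are not stated.
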