Features (pLannotate 1.2.2; 15 found; start..end, strand, type, name):
     96..200     +  promoter       AmpR promoter: bla
    201..1061    +  CDS            AmpR: β-lactamase; bla; confers resistance to ampicillin, carbenicillin, and related antibiotics
   1232..1820    +  rep_origin     ori: high-copy-number ColE1/pMB1/pBR322/pUC origin of replication
   2003..2095    +  CDS            lacI (fragment): lac repressor; lacI; The lac repressor binds to the lac operator to inhibit transcription in E. coli. This inhibition can be relieved by adding lactose or isopropyl-β-D-thiogalactopyranoside (IPTG).
   2108..2129    +  protein_bind   CAP binding site: CAP binding activates transcription in the presence of cAMP. E. coli catabolite activator protein
   2144..2174    +  promoter       lac promoter: promoter for the E. coli lac operon
   2182..2198    +  protein_bind   lac operator: The lac repressor binds to the lac operator to inhibit transcription in E. coli. This inhibition can be relieved by adding lactose or isopropyl-β-D-thiogalactopyranoside (IPTG). lac repressor encoded by lacI
   2212..2230    +  promoter       SP6 promoter: promoter for bacteriophage SP6 RNA polymerase
   2297..2575    +  CDS            cas9 (fragment): CAS9_STRP1 - Also known as csn1 From Streptococcus pyogenes serotype M1.
   2706..7664    +  CDS            cas9: CAS9_STRP1 - Also known as csn1 From Streptococcus pyogenes serotype M1.
   8018..8149    +  CDS            RBCS2 (fragment): RBS2_SOLLC - Also known as RBCS-2A From Solanum lycopersicum (Tomato) (Lycopersicon esculentum).
   8556..8574    -  promoter       T7 promoter: promoter for bacteriophage T7 RNA polymerase
   8576..8728    +  CDS            lacZα (fragment): LacZα fragment of β-galactosidase; lacZ fragment
   8734..8833    -  misc_feature   bom (fragment): basis of mobility region from pBR322
   8935..1       -  CDS            rop (fragment) (across the origin): Rop protein, which maintains plasmids at low copy number; rop
>Addgene plasmid #207908 | pKE014 | addgene full sequence | sequence record 426090 | Addgene NGS Result
GACGAAAGGGCCTCGTGATACGCCTATTTTTATAGGTTAATGTCATGATAATAATGGTTTCTTAGACGTC
AGGTGGCACTTTTCGGGGAAATGTGCGCGGAACCCCTATTTGTTTATTTTTCTAAATACATTCAAATATG
TATCCGCTCATGAGACAATAACCCTGATAAATGCTTCAATAATATTGAAAAAGGAAGAGTATGAGTATTC
AACATTTCCGTGTCGCCCTTATTCCCTTTTTTGCGGCATTTTGCCTTCCTGTTTTTGCTCACCCAGAAAC
GCTGGTGAAAGTAAAAGATGCTGAAGATCAGTTGGGTGCACGAGTGGGTTACATCGAACTGGATCTCAAC
AGCGGTAAGATCCTTGAGAGTTTTCGCCCCGAAGAACGTTTTCCAATGATGAGCACTTTTAAAGTTCTGC
TATGTGGCGCGGTATTATCCCGTATTGACGCCGGGCAAGAGCAACTCGGTCGCCGCATACACTATTCTCA
GAATGACTTGGTTGAGTACTCACCAGTCACAGAAAAGCATCTTACGGATGGCATGACAGTAAGAGAATTA
TGCAGTGCTGCCATAACCATGAGTGATAACACTGCGGCCAACTTACTTCTGACAACGATCGGAGGACCGA
AGGAGCTAACCGCTTTTTTGCACAACATGGGGGATCATGTAACTCGCCTTGATCGTTGGGAACCGGAGCT
GAATGAAGCCATACCAAACGACGAGCGTGACACCACGATGCCTGTAGCAATGGCAACAACGTTGCGCAAA
CTATTAACTGGCGAACTACTTACTCTAGCTTCCCGGCAACAATTAATAGACTGGATGGAGGCGGATAAAG
TTGCAGGACCACTTCTGCGCTCGGCCCTTCCGGCTGGCTGGTTTATTGCTGATAAATCTGGAGCCGGTGA
GCGTGGCTCTCGAGGTATCATTGCAGCACTGGGGCCAGATGGTAAGCCCTCCCGTATCGTAGTTATCTAC
ACGACGGGGAGTCAGGCAACTATGGATGAACGAAATAGACAGATCGCTGAGATAGGTGCCTCACTGATTA
AGCATTGGTAACTGTCAGACCAAGTTTACTCATATATACTTTAGATTGATTTAAAACTTCATTTTTAATT
TAAAAGGATCTAGGTGAAGATCCTTTTTGATAATCTCATGACCAAAATCCCTTAACGTGAGTTTTCGTTC
CACTGAGCGTCAGACCCCGTAGAAAAGATCAAAGGATCTTCTTGAGATCCTTTTTTTCTGCGCGTAATCT
GCTGCTTGCAAACAAAAAAACCACCGCTACCAGCGGTGGTTTGTTTGCCGGATCAAGAGCTACCAACTCT
TTTTCCGAAGGTAACTGGCTTCAGCAGAGCGCAGATACCAAATACTGTTCTTCTAGTGTAGCCGTAGTTA
GGCCACCACTTCAAGAACTCTGTAGCACCGCCTACATACCTCGCTCTGCTAATCCTGTTACCAGTGGCTG
CTGCCAGTGGCGATAAGTCGTGTCTTACCGGGTTGGACTCAAGACGATAGTTACCGGATAAGGCGCAGCG
GTCGGGCTGAACGGGGGGTTCGTGCACACAGCCCAGCTTGGAGCGAACGACCTACACCGAACTGAGATAC
CTACAGCGTGAGCTATGAGAAAGCGCCACGCTTCCCGAAGGGAGAAAGGCGGACAGGTATCCGGTAAGCG
GCAGGGTCGGAACAGGAGAGCGCACGAGGGAGCTTCCAGGGGGAAACGCCTGGTATCTTTATAGTCCTGT
CGGGTTTCGCCACCTCTGACTTGAGCGTCGATTTTTGTGATGCTCGTCAGGGGGGCGGAGCCTATGGAAA
AACGCCAGCAACGCGGCCTTTTTACGGTTCCTGGCCTTTTGCTGGCCTTTTGCTCACATGTTCTTTCCTG
CGTTATCCCCTGATTCTGTGGATAACCGTATTACCGCCTTTGAGTGAGCTGATACCGCTCGCCGCAGCCG
AACGACCGAGCGCAGCGAGTCAGTGAGCGAGGAAGCGGAAGAGCGCCCAATACGCAAACCGCCTCTCCCC
GCGCGTTGGCCGATTCATTAATGCAGCTGGCACGACAGGTTTCCCGACTGGAAAGCGGGCAGTGAGCGCA
ACGCAATTAATGTGAGTTAGCTCACTCATTAGGCACCCCAGGCTTTACACTTTATGCTTCCGGCTCGTAT
GTTGTGTGGAATTGTGAGCGGATAACAATTTCACACGAGCTATTTAGGTGACACTATAGAAGTGAAGCTT
GGTCTCAAACAATGGCTTCTAGCCCACCGAAGAAGAAGCGGAAGGTCAGCTGGAAAATGGACAAGAAGTA
CAGCATTGGACTTGATATTGGTACGAACTCAGTTGGGTGGGCCGTTATCACCGATGAATACAAGGTACCT
TCGAAGAAATTTAAAGTGCTGGGCAACACAGATAGGCACAGCATTAAGAAGAACTTGATCGGAGCTCTGC
TCTTTGACTCTGGAGAAACCGCGGAGGCGACAAGGCTTAAACGTACTGCGAGGAGAAGGTACACTCGCAG
GAAGAACAGAATCTGTTATCTCCAAGAGATCTTTAGCAACGAGATGGCGAAGGTAAGGATTTTTATGATA
TAGTATGCTTATGTATTTTGTACTGAAAGCATATCCTGCTTCATTGGGATATTACTGAAAGCATTTAACT
ACATGTAAACTCACTTGATGATCAATAAACTTGATTTTGCAGGTTGACGACTCGTTCTTCCATCGCCTCG
AGGAATCCTTCCTGGTAGAGGAAGATAAGAAACACGAGCGTCACCCCATCTTTGGGAATATTGTTGACGA
AGTAGCCTATCATGAAAAGTATCCGACTATATACCACCTTCGCAAGAAGCTGGTGGACTCAACCGATAAG
GCAGACCTTCGGCTCATATACCTGGCTCTCGCGCACATGATAAAGTTTCGTGGCCATTTCTTGATCGAAG
GGGACCTCAACCCGGATAACTCCGATGTGGATAAACTGTTCATTCAGCTCGTCCAAACCTACAATCAGCT
GTTCGAGGAGAACCCCATCAATGCATCAGGTAACATTCCTTAGTTACCTTTCTTTTCTTTTTCCATCATA
AGTTTATAGATTGTACATGCTTTGAGATTTTTCTTTGCAAACAATCTCAGGTGTCGACGCCAAGGCAATA
CTGTCTGCCAGACTTTCGAAGTCCAGACGGCTTGAGAATCTGATCGCTCAATTGCCAGGCGAGAAGAAGA
ACGGCTTGTTCGGGAATCTGATTGCACTGTCTCTGGGCCTCACCCCTAACTTCAAAAGCAACTTTGACCT
CGCCGAGGACGCGAAGCTGCAGCTGTCAAAGGATACATACGATGATGATCTGGACAATCTGCTCGCCCAA
ATAGGTGCTCTTGAAATTGGAACTCTTCTTTTGTTGTCTAAACCTATCAATTTCTTTGCGGAAATTTATT
TGAAGCTGTAGAGTTAAAATTGAGTCTTTTAAACTTTTGTAGGTGATCAGTATGCCGACCTGTTCTTGGC
TGCCAAGAATCTGTCAGACGCTATCTTGCTCAGTGACATTCTGCGGGTCAACACGGAGATAACCAAAGCG
CCACTTAGCGCCTCCATGATCAAGAGGTACGACGAGCATCACCAGGATCTGACCCTTCTGAAGGCTTTGG
TTCGCCAGCAACTCCCCGAGAAGTACAAGGAGATTTTCTTTGACCAATCGAAGAATGGCTACGCAGGGTA
CATTGATGGAGGTAAGTTGTTACTTATGATTGTTTTCCTCTCTGCTACATGTATTTTGTTGTTCATTTCT
GTAAGATATAAGAATTGAGTTTTCCTCTGATGATATTATTAGGTGCAAGTCAGGAGGAATTCTACAAATT
CATCAAGCCTATTCTGGAAAAGATGGACGGTACAGAGGAGCTGCTCGTTAAATTGAACCGCGAAGATTTG
CTTCGGAAGCAGCGTACCTTCGACAATGGCAGCATACCGCACCAGATCCACCTCGGTGAGCTGCATGCTA
TCTTGAGGAGGCAAGAGGACTTCTATCCGTTCCTGAAAGACAACAGAGAGAAGATTGAAAAGATCCTCAC
GTTCCGCATTCCCTACTATGTAGGTTAGTATCATATGAAGAAATACCTAGTTTCAGTTGATGAATGCTAT
TTTCTGACCTCAGTTGTTCTCTTTTGAGAATTATTTCTTTTCTAATTTGCCTGATTTTTCTATTAATTCA
TTAGGTCCACTCGCACGCGGGAACTCGCGGTTTGCGTGGATGACACGCAAATCCGAGGAGACTATCACGC
CTTGGAACTTCGAAGAGGTCGTGGACAAGGGTGCGAGTGCACAGTCCTTCATCGAAAGGATGACCAACTT
CGATAAGAATCTCCCAAATGAGAAAGTCCTGCCCAAGCATAGTCTCCTGTACGAATACTTCACGGTCTAC
AACGAGCTGACGAAGGTGAAATATGTGACGGAGGGGATGCGCAAACCGGCCTTCCTGTCAGGTAAATCCT
GGTCCACACTTTTACGATAAAAACACAAGATTTTAAACTATGAACTGATCAATAATCATTCCTAAAAGAC
CACACTTTTGTTTTGTTTCTAAAGTAATTTTTACTGTTATAACAGGTGAGCAGAAGAAGGCCATTGTCGA
TCTCTTGTTCAAAACCAATCGGAAGGTCACTGTGAAACAGCTTAAAGAGGACTACTTTAAGAAGATCGAA
TGCTTTGATTCTGTGGAAATCAGCGGCGTTGAGGATAGGTTCAATGCCTCTCTTGGCACATACCATGACC
TGTTGAAAATCATCAAGGACAAGGACTTCCTTGACAACGAGGAGAACGAGGACATCCTCGAGGACATCGT
GCTGACTCTCACGCTGTTTGAGGACAGAGAAATGATCGAGGAGCGCCTTAAGACTTATGCGCATCTGTTC
GATGACAAGGTCATGAAGCAGTTGAAGAGGAGGAGATATACAGGTAAGAGGTCAAAAGGTTTCCGCAATG
ATCCCTCTTTTTTTGTTTCTCTAGTTTCAAGAATTTGGGTATATGACTAACTTCTGAGTGTTCCTTGATG
CATATTTGTGATGAGACAAATGTTTGTTCTATGTTTTAGGTTGGGGAAGGCTCTCCAGGAAGCTCATCAA
CGGCATCCGCGACAAGCAATCCGGCAAGACTATACTGGACTTTCTCAAATCCGACGGTTTTGCGAATCGG
AACTTCATGCAGCTTATTCACGATGACTCACTGACCTTCAAAGAAGATATCCAGAAGGCCCAAGTGTCAG
GTCAGGGCGATAGCCTTCACGAACACATAGCCAACCTGGCTGGATCGCCAGCTATAAAGAAGGGCATACT
GCAGACAGTGAAGGTTGTGGATGAGCTGGTGAAGGTAAGTTCTGCATTTGGTTATGCTCCTTGCATTTTA
GGTGTTCGTCGCACTTCCATTTCCATGAATAGCTAAGATTTTTTTTCTCTGCATTCATTCTTCTTGCCTC
AGTTCTAACTGTTTGTGGTATTTTTGTTTTAATTATTGCTACAGGTCATGGGCCGCCATAAGCCGGAGAA
CATCGTCATCGAGATGGCGAGGGAAAACCAGACGACTCAGAAAGGGCAGAAGAACTCACGGGAGCGCATG
AAGCGGATAGAGGAAGGCATCAAGGAGCTTGGGAGTCAGATTCTGAAAGAGCACCCAGTCGAAAATACTC
AACTCCAGAACGAGAAGCTGTACCTCTATTACCTCCAGAATGGGAGAGATATGTACGTCGACCAAGAGCT
CGACATTAACAGACTCTCCGACTATGATGTGGATCACATTGTCCCTCAATCTTTCCTGAAGGACGATAGT
ATTGACAACAAGGTAAAGCAACTGTGTTTTAATCAATTTCTTGTCAGGATATATGGATTATAACTTAATT
TTTGAGAAATCTGTAGTATTTGGCGTGAAATGAGTTTGCTTTTTGGTTTCTCCCGTGTTATAGGTCCTTA
CGCGCTCAGACAAGAACCGCGGAAAATCCGACAATGTACCCAGCGAGGAGGTTGTGAAGAAGATGAAGAA
CTATTGGAGGCAGCTTTTGAATGCTAAGCTCATAACCCAACGGAAATTCGACAATCTCACGAAGGCAGAA
AGGGGCGGACTGTCTGAGCTCGACAAAGCCGGCTTCATCAAGCGCCAGTTGGTTGAAACTCGTCAGATTA
CGAAACATGTGGCCCAGATACTCGATTCGCGTATGAATACGAAGTATGATGAGAATGACAAACTTATCAG
GGAGGTAAAGGTAAAGTTTCCAACTTTCCTTTACCATATCAAACTAAAGTTCGAAACTTTTTATTTGATC
AACTTCAAGGCCACCCGATCTTTCTATTCCTGATTAATTTGTGATGAATCCATATTGACTTTTGATGGTT
ACGCAGGTGATCACCCTCAAGAGCAAACTGGTTAGTGACTTCCGGAAGGACTTCCAGTTTTACAAGGTTC
GCGAGATCAACAACTACCATCATGCCCATGACGCCTACCTGAACGCCGTTGTTGGCACTGCTCTCATCAA
GAAGTATCCGAAACTGGAGTCTGAGTTTGTGTACGGGGATTACAAGGTGTACGACGTTAGGAAGATGATC
GCGAAGTCAGAACAAGAGATCGGCAAGGCTACCGCGAAATACTTCTTTTACTCGAATATCATGAACTTCT
TCAAGACAGAGATCACTCTGGCGAATGGTGAAATCCGGAAGAGGCCTCTGATCGAGACAAATGGCGAAAC
AGGTCTGTCTTTCCTATTTCATATGTTTAATCCTAGGAATTTGATCAATTGATTGTATGTATGTCGATCC
CAAGACTTTCTTGTTCACTTATATCTTAACTCTCTCTTTGCTGTTTCTTGCAGGTGAGATTGTCTGGGAT
AAGGGCAGGGATTTTGCGACTGTGCGTAAGGTTCTCAGCATGCCCCAAGTCAACATAGTCAAGAAAACGG
AGGTTCAAACCGGTGGTTTCTCCAAGGAGTCCATTCTCCCTAAGCGCAACTCCGACAAACTGATTGCGAG
GAAGAAGGATTGGGATCCGAAGAAATACGGAGGCTTTGATAGCCCTACCGTGGCATACAGCGTACTGGTA
GTGGCCAAGGTGGAGAAGGGCAAGAGCAAGAAACTGAAAAGCGTCAAGGAACTGCTTGGAATTACCATAA
TGGAAAGGTCCTCGTTCGAGAAGAATCCGATCGACTTCCTCGAGGCTAAAGGTAAAATATTGGATGCCAG
ACGATATTCTTTCTTTTGATTTGTAACTTTTTCCTGTCAAGGTCGATAAATTTTATTTTTTTTGGTAAAA
GGTCGATAATTTTTTTTTGGAGCCATTATGTAATTTTCCTAATTAACTGAACCAAAATTATACAAACCAG
GTTACAAAGAGGTGAAGAAAGACCTCATTATCAAACTGCCCAAGTATTCGCTTTTCGAATTGGAAAATGG
CAGAAAACGCATGCTGGCATCTGCCGGAGAACTGCAGAAGGGCAACGAGCTGGCATTGCCCAGTAAGTAC
GTCAACTTCCTGTACTTGGCCTCACACTATGAGAAGCTGAAGGGGTCACCAGAGGACAACGAGCAGAAGC
AGTTGTTTGTCGAGCAGCACAAGCACTATCTTGATGAGATCATAGAGCAGATCAGCGAATTTTCCAAGCG
GGTCATTCTTGCAGACGCTAACCTCGATAAGGTAAGGACTTCTCATGAATATTAGTGGCAGATTAGTGTT
GTTAAAGTCTTTGGTTAGATAATCGATGCCTCCTAATTGTCCATGTTTTACTGGTTTTCTACAATTAAAG
GTGCTTTCCGCGTACAACAAGCACAGAGATAAGCCGATAAGGGAACAAGCGGAAAACATCATCCACCTGT
TCACACTGACCAATCTGGGAGCCCCAGCAGCCTTTAAGTACTTCGATACCACTATCGACAGAAAGCGCTA
CACATCAACCAAGGAAGTGTTGGACGCTACCCTTATTCACCAATCTATTACAGGGCTCTATGAGACAAGG
ATAGATCTGTCGCAGTTGGGTGGTGACTCTAGGGCTGACCCAAAGAAGAAGCGTAAAGTCTGAGGCGCGC
CGAGCTCCAGGCCTCCCAGCTTTCGTCCGTATCATCGGTTTCGACAACGTTCGTCAAGTTCAATGCATCA
GTTTCATTGCCCACACACCAGAATCCTACTAAGTTTGAGTATTATGGCATTGGAAAAGCTGTTTTCTTCT
ATCATTTGTTCTGCTTGTAATTTACTGTGTTCTTTCAGTTTTTGTTTTCGGACATCAAAATGCAAATGGA
TGGATAAGAGTTAATAAATGATATGGTCCTTTTGTTCATTCTCAAATTATTATTATCTGTTGTTTTTACT
TTAATGGGTTGAATTTAAGTAAGAAAGGAACTAACAGTGTGATATTAAGGTGCAATGTTAGACATATAAA
ACAGTCTTTCACCTCTCTTTGGTTATGTCTTGAATTGGTTTGTTTCTTCACTTATCTGTGTAATCAAGTT
TACTATGAGTCTATGATCAAGTAATTATGCAATCAAGTTAAGTACAGTATAGGCTTGAGCTCCCGGCTTG
AGACCGAATTCTCGCCCTATAGTGAGTCGTATTACCTGGCCGTCGTTTTACAACGTCGTGACTGGGAAAA
CCCTGGCGTTACCCAACTTAATCGCCTTGCAGCACATCCCCCTTTCGCCAGCTGGCGTAATAGCGAAGAG
GCCCGCACCGATCGCCCTTCCCAACAGTTGCGCAGCCTGAATGGCGAATGGCGCCTGATGCGGTATTTTC
TCCTTACGCATCTGTGCGGTATTTCACACCGCATATGGTGCACTCTCAGTACAATCTGCTCTGATGCCGC
ATAGTTAAGCCAGCCCCGACACCCGCCAACACCCGCTGACGCGCCCTGACGGGCTTGTCTGCTCCCGGCA
TCCGCTTACAGACAAGCTGTGACCGTCTCCGGGAGCTGCATGTGTCAGAGGTTTTCACCGTCATCACCGA
AACGCGCGA
